>Addgene plasmid #193404 | pNC-Cam1304-SubN | addgene full sequence | sequence record 379795 | Addgene NGS Result
CATGGAGTCAAAGATTCAAATAGAGGACCTAACAGAACTCGCCGTAAAGACTGGCGAACAGTTCATACAG
AGTCTCTTACGACTCAATGACAAGAAGAAAATCTTCGTCAACATGGTGGAGCACGACACACTTGTCTACT
CCAAAAATATCAAAGATACAGTCTCAGAAGACCAAAGGGCAATTGAGACTTTTCAACAAAGGGTAATATC
CGGAAACCTCCTCGGATTCCATTGCCCAGCTATCTGTCACTTTATTGTGAAGATAGTGGAAAAGGAAGGT
GGCTCCTACAAATGCCATCATTGCGATAAAGGAAAGGCCATCGTTGAAGATGCCTCTGCCGACAGTGGTC
CCAAAGATGGACCCCCACCCACGAGGAGCATCGTGGAAAAAGAAGACGTTCCAACCACGTCTTCAAAGCA
AGTGGATTGATGTGATATCTCCACTGACGTAAGGGATGACGCACAATCCCACTATCCTTCGCAAGACCCT
TCCTCTATATAAGGAAGTTCATTTCATTTGGAGAGAACACGGGGGACTCTTGACATGGTGAGCAAGGGCG
AGGAGCTGTTCACCGGGGTGGTGCCCATCCTGGTCGAGCTGGACGGCGACGTAAACGGCCACAAGTTCAG
CGTGTCCGGCGAGGGCGAGGGCGATGCCACCTACGGCAAGCTGACCCTGAAGTTCATCTGCACCACCGGC
AAGCTGCCCGTGCCCTGGCCCACCCTCGTGACCACCCTGACCTACGGCGTGCAGTGCTTCAGCCGCTACC
CCGACCACATGAAGCAGCACGACTTCTTCAAGTCCGCCATGCCCGAAGGCTACGTCCAGGAGCGCACCAT
CTTCTTCAAGGACGACGGCAACTACAAGACCCGCGCCGAGGTGAAGTTCGAGGGCGACACCCTGGTGAAC
CGCATCGAGCTGAAGGGCATCGACTTCAAGGAGGACGGCAACATCCTGGGGCACAAGCTGGAGTACAACT
ACAACAGCCACAACGTCTATATCATGGCCGACAAGCAGAAGAACGGCATCAAGGTGAACTTCAAGATCCG
CCACAACATCGAGGACGGCAGCGTGCAGCTCGCCGACCACTACCAGCAGAACACCCCCATCGGCGACGGC
CCCGTGCTGCTGCCCGACAACCACTACCTGAGCACCCAGTCCGCCCTGAGCAAAGACCCCAACGAGAAGC
GCGATCACATGGTCCTGCTGGAGTTCGTGACCGCCGCCGGGATCACTCTCGGCATGGACGAGCTGTACAA
GCAGTGGTCTCTGTCCAGTCCTGGCCTCGTCGGCCATTCTCGACTAAGTTGGCAGCATCACCCGACGCAC
TTTGCGCCGAATAAATACCTGTGACGGAAGATCACTTCGCAGAATAAATAAATCCTGGTGTCCCTGTTGA
TACCGGGAAGCCCTGGGCCAACTTTTGGCGAAAATGAGACGTTGATCGGCACGTAAGAGGTTCCAACTTT
CACCATAATGAAATAAGATCACTACCGGGCGTATTTTTTGAGTTATCGAGATTTTCAGGAGCTAAGGAAG
CTAAACTTTTGCTGACGAGAACAGGGACTGGTGAAATGCAGTTTAAGGTTTACACCTATAAAAGAGAGAG
CCGTTATCGTCTGTTTGTGGATGTACAGAGTGATATTATTGACACGCCTGGGCGACGGATGGTGATCCCC
CTGGCCAGTGCACGTCTGCTGTCAGATAAAGTCTCCCGTGAACTTTACCCGGTGGTGCATATCGGGGATG
AAAGCTGGCGCATGATGACCACCGATATGGCCAGTGTGCCGGTATCCGTTATCGGGGAAGAAGTGGCTGA
TCTCAGCCACCGCGAAAATGACATCAAAAACGCCATTAACCTGATGTTCTGGGGAATATAAATGTCAGGC
TCCCTTATACACAGGGCCAGTCTGGCCACTTGTGGTCTGCTGAGACCGTGAGGTGACCAGCTCGAATTTC
CCCGATCGTTCAAACATTTGGCAATAAAGTTTCTTAAGATTGAATCCTGTTGCCGGTCTTGCGATGATTA
TCATATAATTTCTGTTGAATTACGTTAAGCATGTAATAATTAACATGTAATGCATGACGTTATTTATGAG
ATGGGTTTTTATGATTAGAGTCCCGCAATTATACATTTAATACGCGATAGAAAACAAAATATAGCGCGCA
AACTAGGATAAATTATCGCGCGCGGTGTCATCTATGTTACTAGATCGGGAATTAAACTATCAGTGTTTGA
CAGGATATATTGGCGGGTAAACCTAAGAGAAAAGAGCGTTTATTAGAATAATCGGATATTTAAAAGGGCG
TGAAAAGGTTTATCCGTTCGTCCATTTGTATGTGCATGCCAACCACAGGGTTCCCCTCGGGATCAAAGTA
CTTTGATCCAACCCCTCCGCTGCTATAGTGCAGTCGGCTTCTGACGTTCAGTGCAGCCGTCTTCTGAAAA
CGACATGTCGCACAAGTCCTAAGTTACGCGACAGGCTGCCGCCCTGCCCTTTTCCTGGCGTTTTCTTGTC
GCGTGTTTTAGTCGCATAAAGTAGAATACTTGCGACTAGAACCGGAGACATTACGCCATGAACAAGAGCG
CCGCCGCTGGCCTGCTGGGCTATGCCCGCGTCAGCACCGACGACCAGGACTTGACCAACCAACGGGCCGA
ACTGCACGCGGCCGGCTGCACCAAGCTGTTTTCCGAGAAGATCACCGGCACCAGGCGCGACCGCCCGGAG
CTGGCCAGGATGCTTGACCACCTACGCCCTGGCGACGTTGTGACAGTGACCAGGCTAGACCGCCTGGCCC
GCAGCACCCGCGACCTACTGGACATTGCCGAGCGCATCCAGGAGGCCGGCGCGGGCCTGCGTAGCCTGGC
AGAGCCGTGGGCCGACACCACCACGCCGGCCGGCCGCATGGTGTTGACCGTGTTCGCCGGCATTGCCGAG
TTCGAGCGTTCCCTAATCATCGACCGCACCCGGAGCGGGCGCGAGGCCGCCAAGGCGCGAGGCGTGAAGT
TTGGCCCCCGCCCTACCCTCACCCCGGCACAGATCGCGCACGCCCGCGAGCTGATCGACCAGGAAGGCCG
CACCGTGAAAGAGGCGGCTGCACTGCTTGGCGTGCATCGCTCGACCCTGTACCGCGCACTTGAGCGCAGC
GAGGAAGTGACGCCCACCGAGGCCAGGCGGCGCGGTGCCTTCCGTGAGGACGCATTGACCGAGGCCGACG
CCCTGGCGGCCGCCGAGAATGAACGCCAAGAGGAACAAGCATGAAACCGCACCAGGACGGCCAGGACGAA
CCGTTTTTCATTACCGAAGAGATCGAGGCGGAGATGATCGCGGCCGGGTACGTGTTCGAGCCGCCCGCGC
ACGTCTCAACCGTGCGGCTGCATGAAATCCTGGCCGGTTTGTCTGATGCCAAGCTGGCGGCCTGGCCGGC
GAGCTTGGCCGCTGAAGAAACCGAGCGCCGCCGTCTAAAAAGGTGATGTGTATTTGAGTAAAACAGCTTG
CGTCATGCGGTCGCTGCGTATATGATGCGATGAGTAAATAAACAAATACGCAAGGGGAACGCATGAAGGT
TATCGCTGTACTTAACCAGAAAGGCGGGTCAGGCAAGACGACCATCGCAACCCATCTAGCCCGCGCCCTG
CAACTCGCCGGGGCCGATGTTCTGTTAGTCGATTCCGATCCCCAGGGCAGTGCCCGCGATTGGGCGGCCG
TGCGGGAAGATCAACCGCTAACCGTTGTCGGCATCGACCGCCCGACGATTGACCGCGACGTGAAGGCCAT
CGGCCGGCGCGACTTCGTAGTGATCGACGGAGCGCCCCAGGCGGCGGACTTGGCTGTGTCCGCGATCAAG
GCAGCCGACTTCGTGCTGATTCCGGTGCAGCCAAGCCCTTACGACATATGGGCCACCGCCGACCTGGTGG
AGCTGGTTAAGCAGCGCATTGAGGTCACGGATGGAAGGCTACAAGCGGCCTTTGTCGTGTCGCGGGCGAT
CAAAGGCACGCGCATCGGCGGTGAGGTTGCCGAGGCGCTGGCCGGGTACGAGCTGCCCATTCTTGAGTCC
CGTATCACGCAGCGCGTGAGCTACCCAGGCACTGCCGCCGCCGGCACAACCGTTCTTGAATCAGAACCCG
AGGGCGACGCTGCCCGCGAGGTCCAGGCGCTGGCCGCTGAAATTAAATCAAAACTCATTTGAGTTAATGA
GGTAAAGAGAAAATGAGCAAAAGCACAAACACGCTAAGTGCCGGCCGTCCGAGCGCACGCAGCAGCAAGG
CTGCAACGTTGGCCAGCCTGGCAGACACGCCAGCCATGAAGCGGGTCAACTTTCAGTTGCCGGCGGAGGA
TCACACCAAGCTGAAGATGTACGCGGTACGCCAAGGCAAGACCATTACCGAGCTGCTATCTGAATACATC
GCGCAGCTACCAGAGTAAATGAGCAAATGAATAAATGAGTAGATGAATTTTAGCGGCTAAAGGAGGCGGC
ATGGAAAATCAAGAACAACCAGGCACCGACGCCGTGGAATGCCCCATGTGTGGAGGAACGGGCGGTTGGC
CAGGCGTAAGCGGCTGGGTTGCCTGCCGGCCCTGCAATGGCACTGGAACCCCCAAGCCCGAGGAATCGGC
GTGAGCGGTCGCAAACCATCCGGCCCGGTACAAATCGGCGCGGCGCTGGGTGATGACCTGGTGGAGAAGT
TGAAGGCGGCGCAGGCCGCCCAGCGGCAACGCATCGAGGCAGAAGCACGCCCCGGTGAATCGTGGCAAGC
GGCCGCTGATCGAATCCGCAAAGAATCCCGGCAACCGCCGGCAGCCGGTGCGCCGTCGATTAGGAAGCCG
CCCAAGGGCGACGAGCAACCAGATTTTTTCGTTCCGATGCTCTATGACGTGGGCACCCGCGATAGTCGCA
GCATCATGGACGTGGCCGTTTTCCGTCTGTCGAAGCGTGACCGACGAGCTGGCGAGGTGATCCGCTACGA
GCTTCCAGACGGGCACGTAGAGGTTTCCGCAGGGCCGGCGGGCATGGCCAGTGTGTGGGATTACGACCTG
GTACTGATGGCGGTTTCCCATCTAACCGAATCCATGAACCGATACCGGGAAGGGAAGGGAGACAAGCCCG
GCCGCGTGTTCCGTCCACACGTTGCGGACGTACTCAAGTTCTGCCGGCGAGCCGATGGCGGAAAGCAGAA
AGACGACCTGGTAGAAACCTGCATTCGGTTAAACACCACGCACGTTGCCATGCAGCGTACGAAGAAGGCC
AAGAACGGCCGCCTGGTGACGGTATCCGAGGGTGAAGCCTTGATTAGCCGCTACAAGATCGTAAAGAGCG
AAACCGGGCGGCCGGAGTACATCGAGATCGAGCTAGCTGATTGGATGTACCGCGAGATCACAGAAGGCAA
GAACCCGGACGTGCTGACGGTTCACCCCGATTACTTTTTGATCGATCCCGGCATCGGCCGTTTTCTCTAC
CGCCTGGCACGCCGCGCCGCAGGCAAGGCAGAAGCCAGATGGTTGTTCAAGACGATCTACGAACGCAGTG
GCAGCGCCGGAGAGTTCAAGAAGTTCTGTTTCACCGTGCGCAAGCTGATCGGGTCAAATGACCTGCCGGA
GTACGATTTGAAGGAGGAGGCGGGGCAGGCTGGCCCGATCCTAGTCATGCGCTACCGCAACCTGATCGAG
GGCGAAGCATCCGCCGGTTCCTAATGTACGGAGCAGATGCTAGGGCAAATTGCCCTAGCAGGGGAAAAAG
GTCGAAAAGGTCTCTTTCCTGTGGATAGCACGTACATTGGGAACCCAAAGCCGTACATTGGGAACCGGAA
CCCGTACATTGGGAACCCAAAGCCGTACATTGGGAACCGGTCACACATGTAAGTGACTGATATAAAAGAG
AAAAAAGGCGATTTTTCCGCCTAAAACTCTTTAAAACTTATTAAAACTCTTAAAACCCGCCTGGCCTGTG
CATAACTGTCTGGCCAGCGCACAGCCGAAGAGCTGCAAAAAGCGCCTACCCTTCGGTCGCTGCGCTCCCT
ACGCCCCGCCGCTTCGCGTCGGCCTATCGCGGCCGCTGGCCGCTCAAAAATGGCTGGCCTACGGCCAGGC
AATCTACCAGGGCGCGGACAAGCCGCGCCGTCGCCACTCGACCGCCGGCGCCCACATCAAGGCACCCTGC
CTCGCGCGTTTCGGTGATGACGGTGAAAACCTCTGACACATGCAGCTCCCGGAGACGGTCACAGCTTGTC
TGTAAGCGGATGCCGGGAGCAGACAAGCCCGTCAGGGCGCGTCAGCGGGTGTTGGCGGGTGTCGGGGCGC
AGCCATGACCCAGTCACGTAGCGATAGCGGAGTGTATACTGGCTTAACTATGCGGCATCAGAGCAGATTG
TACTGAGAGTGCACCATATGCGGTGTGAAATACCGCACAGATGCGTAAGGAGAAAATACCGCATCAGGCG
CTCTTCCGCTTCCTCGCTCACTGACTCGCTGCGCTCGGTCGTTCGGCTGCGGCGAGCGGTATCAGCTCAC
TCAAAGGCGGTAATACGGTTATCCACAGAATCAGGGGATAACGCAGGAAAGAACATGTGAGCAAAAGGCC
AGCAAAAGGCCAGGAACCGTAAAAAGGCCGCGTTGCTGGCGTTTTTCCATAGGCTCCGCCCCCCTGACGA
GCATCACAAAAATCGACGCTCAAGTCAGAGGTGGCGAAACCCGACAGGACTATAAAGATACCAGGCGTTT
CCCCCTGGAAGCTCCCTCGTGCGCTCTCCTGTTCCGACCCTGCCGCTTACCGGATACCTGTCCGCCTTTC
TCCCTTCGGGAAGCGTGGCGCTTTCTCATAGCTCACGCTGTAGGTATCTCAGTTCGGTGTAGGTCGTTCG
CTCCAAGCTGGGCTGTGTGCACGAACCCCCCGTTCAGCCCGACCGCTGCGCCTTATCCGGTAACTATCGT
CTTGAGTCCAACCCGGTAAGACACGACTTATCGCCACTGGCAGCAGCCACTGGTAACAGGATTAGCAGAG
CGAGGTATGTAGGCGGTGCTACAGAGTTCTTGAAGTGGTGGCCTAACTACGGCTACACTAGAAGGACAGT
ATTTGGTATCTGCGCTCTGCTGAAGCCAGTTACCTTCGGAAAAAGAGTTGGTAGCTCTTGATCCGGCAAA
CAAACCACCGCTGGTAGCGGTGGTTTTTTTGTTTGCAAGCAGCAGATTACGCGCAGAAAAAAAGGATCTC
AAGAAGATCCTTTGATCTTTTCTACGGGGTCTGACGCTCAGTGGAACGAAAACTCACGTTAAGGGATTTT
GGTCATGCATTCTAGGTACTAAAACAATTCATCCAGTAAAATATAATATTTTATTTTCTCCCAATCAGGC
TTGATCCCCAGTAAGTCAAAAAATAGCTCGACATACTGTTCTTCCCCGATATCCTCCCTGATCGACCGGA
CGCAGAAGGCAATGTCATACCACTTGTCCGCCCTGCCGCTTCTCCCAAGATCAATAAAGCCACTTACTTT
GCCATCTTTCACAAAGATGTTGCTGTCTCCCAGGTCGCCGTGGGAAAAGACAAGTTCCTCTTCGGGCTTT
TCCGTCTTTAAAAAATCATACAGCTCGCGCGGATCTTTAAATGGAGTGTCTTCTTCCCAGTTTTCGCAAT
CCACATCGGCCAGATCGTTATTCAGTAAGTAATCCAATTCGGCTAAGCGGCTGTCTAAGCTATTCGTATA
GGGACAATCCGATATGTCGATGGAGTGAAAGAGCCTGATGCACTCCGCATACAGCTCGATAATCTTTTCA
GGGCTTTGTTCATCTTCATACTCTTCCGAGCAAAGGACGCCATCGGCCTCACTCATGAGCAGATTGCTCC
AGCCATCATGCCGTTCAAAGTGCAGGACCTTTGGAACAGGCAGCTTTCCTTCCAGCCATAGCATCATGTC
CTTTTCCCGTTCCACATCATAGGTGGTCCCTTTATACCGGCTGTCCGTCATTTTTAAATATAGGTTTTCA
TTTTCTCCCACCAGCTTATATACCTTAGCAGGAGACATTCCTTCCGTATCTTTTACGCAGCGGTATTTTT
CGATCAGTTTTTTCAATTCCGGTGATATTCTCATTTTAGCCATTTATTATTTCCTTCCTCTTTTCTACAG
TATTTAAAGATACCCCAAGAAGCTAATTATAACAAGACGAACTCCAATTCACTGTTCCTTGCATTCTAAA
ACCTTAAATACCAGAAAACAGCTTTTTCAAAGTTGTTTTCAAAGTTGGCGTATAACATAGTATCGACGGA
GCCGATTTTGAAACCGCGGTGATCACAGGCAGCAACGCTCTGTCATCGTTACAATCAACATGCTACCCTC
CGCGAGATCATCCGTGTTTCAAACCCGGCAGCTTAGTTGCCGTTCTTCCGAATAGCATCGGTAACATGAG
CAAAGTCTGCCGCCTTACAACGGCTCTCCCGCTGACGCCGTCCCGGACTGATGGGCTGCCTGTATCGAGT
GGTGATTTTGTGCCGAGCTGCCGGTCGGGGAGCTGTTGGCTGGCTGGTGGCAGGATATATTGTGGTGTAA
ACAAATTGACGCTTAGACAACTTAATAACACATTGCGGACGTTTTTAATGTACTGAATTAACGCCGAATT
AATTCGGGGGATCTGGATTTTAGTACTGGATTTTGGTTTTAGGAATTAGAAATTTTATTGATAGAAGTAT
TTTACAAATACAAATACATACTAAGGGTTTCTTATATGCTCAACACATGAGCGAAACCCTATAGGAACCC
TAATTCCCTTATCTGGGAACTACTCACACATTATTATGGAGAAACTCGAGCTTGTCGATCGACAGATCCC
GGTCGGCATCTACTCTATTTCTTTGCCCTCGGACGAGTGCTGGGGCGTCGGTTTCCACTATCGGCGAGTA
CTTCTACACAGCCATCGGTCCAGACGGCCGCGCTTCTGCGGGCGATTTGTGTACGCCCGACAGTCCCGGC
TCCGGATCGGACGATTGCGTCGCATCGACCCTGCGCCCAAGCTGCATCATCGAAATTGCCGTCAACCAAG
CTCTGATAGAGTTGGTCAAGACCAATGCGGAGCATATACGCCCGGAGTCGTGGCGATCCTGCAAGCTCCG
GATGCCTCCGCTCGAAGTAGCGCGTCTGCTGCTCCATACAAGCCAACCACGGCCTCCAGAAGAAGATGTT
GGCGACCTCGTATTGGGAATCCCCGAACATCGCCTCGCTCCAGTCAATGACCGCTGTTATGCGGCCATTG
TCCGTCAGGACATTGTTGGAGCCGAAATCCGCGTGCACGAGGTGCCGGACTTCGGGGCAGTCCTCGGCCC
AAAGCATCAGCTCATCGAGAGCCTGCGCGACGGACGCACTGACGGTGTCGTCCATCACAGTTTGCCAGTG
ATACACATGGGGATCAGCAATCGCGCATATGAAATCACGCCATGTAGTGTATTGACCGATTCCTTGCGGT
CCGAATGGGCCGAACCCGCTCGTCTGGCTAAGATCGGCCGCAGCGATCGCATCCATAGCCTCCGCGACCG
GTTGTAGAACAGCGGGCAGTTCGGTTTCAGGCAGGTCTTGCAACGTGACACCCTGTGAACGGCGGGAGAT
GCAATAGGTCAGGCTCTCGCTAAACTCCCCAATGTCAAGCACTTCCGGAATCGGGAGCGCGGCCGATGCA
AAGTGCCGATAAACATAACGATCTTTGTAGAAACCATCGGCGCAGCTATTTACCCGCAGGACATATCCAC
GCCCTCCTACATCGAAGCTGAAAGCACGAGATTCTTCGCCCTCCGAGAGCTGCATCAGGTCGGAGACGCT
GTCGAACTTTTCGATCAGAAACTTCTCGACAGACGTCGCGGTGAGTTCAGGCTTTTTCATATCTCATTGC
CCCCCGGATCTGCGAAAGCTCGAGAGAGATAGATTTGTAGAGAGAGACTGGTGATTTCAGCGTGTCCTCT
CCAAATGAAATGAACTTCCTTATATAGAGGAAGGGTCTTGCGAAGGATAGTGGGATTGTGCGTCATCCCT
TACGTCAGTGGAGATATCACATCAATCCACTTGCTTTGAAGACGTGGTTGGAACGTCTTCTTTTTCCACG
ATGCTCCTCGTGGGTGGGGGTCCATCTTTGGGACCACTGTCGGCAGAGGCATCTTGAACGATAGCCTTTC
CTTTATCGCAATGATGGCATTTGTAGGTGCCACCTTCCTTTTCTACTGTCCTTTTGATGAAGTGACAGAT
AGCTGGGCAATGGAATCCGAGGAGGTTTCCCGATATTACCCTTTGTTGAAAAGTCTCAATAGCCCTTTGG
TCTTCTGAGACTGTATCTTTGATATTCTTGGAGTAGACGAGAGTGTCGTGCTCCACCATGTTCACATCAA
TCCACTTGCTTTGAAGACGTGGTTGGAACGTCTTCTTTTTCCACGATGCTCCTCGTGGGTGGGGGTCCAT
CTTTGGGACCACTGTCGGCAGAGGCATCTTGAACGATAGCCTTTCCTTTATCGCAATGATGGCATTTGTA
GGTGCCACCTTCCTTTTCTACTGTCCTTTTGATGAAGTGACAGATAGCTGGGCAATGGAATCCGAGGAGG
TTTCCCGATATTACCCTTTGTTGAAAAGTCTCAATAGCCCTTTGGTCTTCTGAGACTGTATCTTTGATAT
TCTTGGAGTAGACGAGAGTGTCGTGCTCCACCATGTTGGCAAGCTGCTCTAGCCAATACGCAAACCGCCT
CTCCCCGCGCGTTGGCCGATTCATTAATGCAGCTGGCACGACAGGTTTCCCGACTGGAAAGCGGGCAGTG
AGCGCAACGCAATTAATGTGAGTTAGCTCACTCATTAGGCACCCCAGGCTTTACACTTTATGCTTCCGGC
TCGTATGTTGTGTGGAATTGTGAGCGGATAACAATTTCACACAGGAAACAGCTATGACATGATTACGAAT
TCGAGCTCGGTACCCGGGGATCCTCTAGAGTCGACCTGCAGGCATGCAAGCTTGGCACTGGCCGTCGTTT
TACAACGTCGTGACTGGGAAAACCCTGGCGTTACCCAACTTAATCGCCTTGCAGCACATCCCCCTTTCGC
CAGCTGGCGTAATAGCGAAGAGGCCCGCACCGATCGCCCTTCCCAACAGTTGCGCAGCCTGAATGGCGAA
TGCTAGAGCAGCTTGAGCTTGGATCAGATTGTCGTTTCCCGCCTTCAGTTTAGCTT
Features (pLannotate 1.2.2; 24 found; start..end, strand, type, name):
    184..525     +  promoter       CaMV 35S promoter: strong constitutive promoter from cauliflower mosaic virus
    545..1261    +  CDS            EGFP: EGFP is a basic (constitutively fluorescent) green fluorescent protein published in 1996, derived from Aequorea victoria. It is reported to be a rapidly-maturing weak dimer with moderate acid sensitivity.
   1443..1545    +  promoter       cat promoter: promoter of the E. coli cat gene encoding chloramphenicol acetyltransferase
   1576..1878    +  CDS            ccdB: CCDB_ECOLI - Also known as G, letB, letD. Experimental evidence at protein level: Swiss-Prot protein existence level 1. Toxic component of a type II toxin-antitoxin (TA) system, functioning in plasmid maintainence. Responsible for the post- segregational killing (PSK) of plasmid-free cells, also referred to as a plasmid addiction system. Half-life of over 2 hours. Cell killing by CcdB is accompanied by filamentation, defects in chromosome and plasmid segregation, defects in cell division, formation of anucleate cells, decreased DNA synthesis and plasmid loss. Interferes with the activity of DN
   1964..2216    +  terminator     NOS terminator: nopaline synthase terminator and poly(A) signal
   2238..2262    +  misc_feature   RB T-DNA repeat: right border repeat from nopaline C58 T-DNA
   2602..3003    +  CDS            Y4CG_SINFN (fragment): Protein inferred from homology: Swiss-Prot protein existence level 3. From Sinorhizobium fredii (strain NBRC 101917 / NGR234).
   3563..4192    +  CDS            pVS1 StaA: stability protein from the Pseudomonas plasmid pVS1 (Heeb et al., 2000)
   4621..5694    +  CDS            pVS1 RepA: replication protein from the Pseudomonas plasmid pVS1 (Heeb et al., 2000)
   5760..5954    +  rep_origin     pVS1 oriV: origin of replication for the Pseudomonas plasmid pVS1 (Heeb et al., 2000)
   6157..6196    +  CDS            rop (fragment): Rop protein, which maintains plasmids at low copy number; rop
   6298..6438    +  misc_feature   bom: basis of mobility region from pBR322
   6624..7212    -  rep_origin     ori: high-copy-number ColE1/pMB1/pBR322/pUC origin of replication
   7299..8093    -  CDS            KanR: aminoglycoside phosphotransferase; aphA-3; confers resistance to kanamycin
   8518..8542    +  misc_feature   LB T-DNA repeat: left border repeat from nopaline C58 T-DNA
   8620..8794    -  polyA_signal   CaMV poly(A) signal: cauliflower mosaic virus polyadenylation signal
   8835..9860    -  CDS            HygR: hygromycin B phosphotransferase confers resistance to hygromycin
   9927..10603   -  promoter       CaMV 35S promoter (enhanced): cauliflower mosaic virus 35S promoter with a duplicated enhancer region
  10693..10781   +  CDS            lacI (fragment): lac repressor; lacI; The lac repressor binds to the lac operator to inhibit transcription in E. coli. This inhibition can be relieved by adding lactose or isopropyl-β-D-thiogalactopyranoside (IPTG).
  10794..10815   +  protein_bind   CAP binding site: CAP binding activates transcription in the presence of cAMP. E. coli catabolite activator protein
  10830..10860   +  promoter       lac promoter: promoter for the E. coli lac operon
  10864..10886   +  protein_bind   lac operator (fragment): The lac repressor binds to the lac operator to inhibit transcription in E. coli. This inhibition can be relieved by adding lactose or isopropyl-β-D-thiogalactopyranoside (IPTG). lac repressor encoded by lacI
  10917..10973   +  misc_feature   MCS: pUC18/19 multiple cloning site
  10976..11130   +  CDS            lacZα (fragment): LacZα fragment of β-galactosidase; lacZ fragment
