[The description below was written by a language model from this plasmid's Addgene catalogue record and pLannotate feature annotations shown in this document.]
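Description:
pNC-Cam1304-SubN is an empty plant binary vector built on the pCambia1304 backbone and adapted for Nimble Cloning, intended for protein subcellular localization studies in plants. As a T-DNA vector it carries two replication systems outside the borders. A high-copy ColE1/pMB1-type origin with the pBR322 bom region supports propagation in E. coli. The pVS1 oriV, RepA and StaA functions support stable maintenance in Agrobacterium. Bacterial selection is by kanamycin through an aphA-3-type KanR gene. Because the vector contains a live ccdB gene, it is maintained in a ccdB-tolerant strain.

Between the nopaline-type left and right border repeats lie two plant cassettes. Near the left border, an enhanced CaMV 35S promoter drives the hygromycin phosphotransferase gene, terminated by the CaMV poly(A) signal, which gives hygromycin selection of transformed plant cells. Remnants of the lac promoter/operator, pUC multiple cloning site and lacZα from the parental vector follow this cassette.

The expression cassette consists of a CaMV 35S promoter, an EGFP coding sequence, a cat promoter–driven ccdB counter-selection element, and a NOS terminator. The depositor describes this arrangement as "GFP-NC frame". The ccdB region thus appears to be the cloning site that an incoming gene of interest replaces, so that bacteria retaining uncut vector are killed. The inserted protein would be expressed as a fusion with EGFP at its N-terminus. No insert is present in the deposited plasmid. The resulting constructs are suited to Agrobacterium-mediated delivery and fluorescence imaging of protein localization. The vector is part of a system for high-throughput gene functional analysis in plants.
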