Addgene plasmid #193404: pNC-Cam1304-SubN
Purpose: (Empty Backbone) Nimble cloning-compatible vector for protein subcellular localization in plants
Depositing lab: Pu Yan. Depositing organization: Chinese Academy of Tropical Agricultural Sciences. Publication: A Nimble Cloning-compatible vector system for high-throughput gene functional analysis in plants. Yan P, Tuo D, Shen W, Deng H, Zhou P, Gao X. Plant Commun. 2023 Mar 13;4(2):100471. doi: 10.1016/j.xplc.2022.100471. Epub 2022 Nov 9. PubMed 36352791.
Backbone
  Vector backbone: pCambia1304
  Vector type: Plant Expression
Growth in bacteria
  Bacterial resistance: Kanamycin, 50 μg/mL
  Growth temperature: 37°C
  Growth strain: ccdB Survival
  Copy number: High Copy
Gene/Insert
  Gene/Insert name: None
Terms and licenses: Academic/Nonprofit Terms; Industry Terms: Not Available to Industry
Depositor comments: GFP-NC frame
How to cite: pNC-Cam1304-SubN was a gift from Pu Yan (Addgene plasmid # 193404 ; http://n2t.net/addgene:193404 ; RRID:Addgene_193404)
